Addgene plasmid #18344: T4 Lysozyme K48-[HP] WT*
Depositing lab: Brian Matthews. Depositing organization: University of Oregon.
Backbone
  Vector backbone: pHS1403
  Backbone size w/o insert (bp): 5000
  Vector type: Bacterial Expression
Growth in bacteria
  Bacterial resistance: Ampicillin, 100 μg/mL
  Growth temperature: 37°C
  Growth strain: DH5alpha
  Copy number: High Copy
Gene/Insert
  Gene/Insert name: T4 Lysozyme (alt name: DH102TA)
  Species: Bacteriophage T4
  Insert size (bp): 600
  Mutation: K48-[HP] WT*
  GenBank ID: NP_049736
  Entrez Gene: e (a.k.a. T4p123)
  Cloning method: Restriction Enzyme; 5′ cloning site BamHI (not destroyed); 3′ cloning site HindIII (not destroyed)
  Sequencing primers: 5′ na; 3′ GGCGTATCACGAGGCCC
Terms and licenses: Academic/Nonprofit Terms; Industry Terms: Not Available to Industry
Depositor comments: The BamHI site is 27 bp from the ATG and the HindIII site is 115 bp from the stop.
How to cite: T4 Lysozyme K48-[HP] WT* was a gift from Brian Matthews (Addgene plasmid # 18344 ; http://n2t.net/addgene:18344 ; RRID:Addgene_18344)
