[The description below was written by a language model from this plasmid's Addgene catalogue record.]
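Description:
T4 Lysozyme K48-[HP] WT* is a bacterial expression plasmid built on the pHS1403 backbone (about 5 kb without insert) that carries a variant of bacteriophage T4 lysozyme, the product of phage gene e. It is maintained in E. coli as a high-copy plasmid under ampicillin selection. The record does not name the origin of replication or the promoter that drives expression, and no feature table is available to confirm them.

The insert is roughly 600 bp and was placed in the vector by restriction cloning between BamHI and HindIII sites, both of which remain intact. According to the depositor's notes, the BamHI site lies 27 bp from the start codon and the HindIII site 115 bp from the stop codon, so the fragment includes short flanking untranslated stretches on each side of the coding region and can be excised or transferred as a unit. The mutation is recorded as "K48-[HP] WT*". In the T4 lysozyme literature, WT* conventionally denotes the cysteine-free pseudo-wild-type background, and the notation suggests an insertion of histidine and proline following lysine 48. The record itself does not spell out either point, so this reading should be treated as an interpretation. No affinity tags, fusion partners or reporters are listed.

The record does not state an explicit purpose. As a defined insertion mutant of a classic model protein in an expression vector, the construct is suited to producing the variant enzyme in bacteria for studies of protein structure, folding and stability.
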