>Addgene plasmid #18344 | T4 Lysozyme K48-[HP] WT* | addgene partial sequence | sequence record 24132 | 3primeUP
GCTANTGGAAAAGCCCGCTCATTAGGCGGGCTCAGATCTGCTCATGTTTGACAGCTTATCATCGATAAGC
TTCGGCAATAAATTCTTGATATGTTTTCATATGTTTCCTTTAAATATTTTAATTAGTAATTGTCTATTCA
AGTAATTGTGAATATACTATCACAATTCCAAGAGAAAGTAAACAGCTTTATAGATTTTTATACGCGTCCC
AAGTGCCAGTTCTAAACGTTGTAATGACTCGTTTTGCGCGATTAGGTGTTTGATTATACCATCTACTTTT
AGCTAAGTTAACTGCTGCTTCATCCCAGCGTTTTTGTTGAAGCATACGTAAAGAGTTAGTAAATCCTGCC
ACACCGGTTTCTCCCATTTGGAAAACCATATTAATCAATGCAGCGCGACGAACCGCATCAAGAGAATCAT
AAACCGGTTTTAATTTAGCATTTCTCAGAATTCCGCGAACAGCAGCATCAACATCCTGATTAAAGAGTTT
TTCAGCCTCATCTTTTGTAATTACACCATTAGTATTACGCCCAATAGCTGGGTGTTTATCTAATTCAGAT
TTAGCAGCATTAAGTGATGGACTTTTTGTAAGCAAATGACCGATGCCAATAGTGTAATAGCCTTCTGTGT
CTTTATAGATTTTAAGTCTAAGACCTTCATCTATACGTAACATTTCAAATATATTCATAATACCTCCTAA
GCATCGATGGATCCTGTTTCCTGTGTGAAATTGTTATCCGCTCACAATTCCACACATTATACGAGCCGAT
GATTAATTGTCAACAGGGGGATGGGGAGTAAGCTGATCCTGTTTCCTGTGTGAAATTGTTATCCGCTCAC
AATTCCACACATTATACGAGCCGATGANTAATTGTCAACAGGGGGATGGGGAGTAAGCTCATCGATGGAT
CGATCCGGNTTNCCNGNGNGAAANTGGNANCCGCNCNCAATTCCCCNCNTTANNCNANCCGGAANCNNAN
NGGGNAAANCCCGGGGGGGCCNANNGNNGGNNCNAANNTNCNNNNNNTNGGNNNGNNNNNCNNGGNCCNN
NNTTNCCNNNNGGGAAACCGGNCNGGGCNNGGNNNCCNNNNNNNNGGGGGNNAANCCNTTNNGGNNNNGG
NNNNNNNNNNCCCN
